Addgene plasmid #188555: pMpGWB303-MpIGPDm
Purpose: Binary vector for MpIGPDm and mALS as selective markers in Marchantia polymorpha (igpd mutants)
Depositing lab: Yutaka Kodama. Depositing organization: Utsunomiya University. Publication: Selection of a histidine auxotrophic Marchantia polymorpha strain with an auxotrophic selective marker. Fukushima T, Kodama Y. Plant Biotechnol (Tokyo). 2022 Dec 25;39(4):345-354. doi: 10.5511/plantbiotechnology.22.0810a. Epub 2022 Nov 26. PubMed 37283617.
Backbone
  Vector backbone: pMpGWB303
  Vector type: CRISPR ; Entry Vector
Growth in bacteria
  Bacterial resistance: Spectinomycin, 50 μg/mL
  Growth temperature: 37°C
  Growth strain: DH5alpha
  Copy number: Unknown
Gene/Insert
  Gene/Insert name: MpIGPDm and mALS
Terms and licenses: Academic/Nonprofit Terms; Industry Terms: Not Available to Industry
How to cite: pMpGWB303-MpIGPDm was a gift from Yutaka Kodama (Addgene plasmid # 188555 ; http://n2t.net/addgene:188555 ; RRID:Addgene_188555)
