[The description below was written by a language model from this plasmid's Addgene catalogue record and pLannotate feature annotations shown in this document.]
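Description:
pMpGWB303-MpIGPDm is a roughly 12 kb Agrobacterium binary vector built on the pMpGWB303 Gateway backbone for transforming the liverwort Marchantia polymorpha, specifically histidine-auxotrophic igpd mutant lines. It carries a ColE1/pMB1-type origin with a bom site for propagation in E. coli, and the pVS1 oriV, RepA and StaA functions for replication and stable maintenance in Agrobacterium. Bacterial selection is by spectinomycin through an aadA (SmR) gene. The repository lists the vector type as "CRISPR; Entry Vector", but the annotated features show no Cas9 or guide RNA elements. The attB1 and attB2 sites flanking the insert instead suggest a recombined Gateway expression clone.

Two plant expression cassettes lie between the nopaline-type right and left T-DNA border repeats. In the first, a CaMV 35S promoter drives the attB-flanked insert, followed by a NOS terminator. The annotation software matched this coding region to Arabidopsis HISN5B, an imidazoleglycerol-phosphate dehydratase, which fits the recorded MpIGPDm insert. The record does not explain what the "m" modification is. In the second cassette, in the opposite orientation, another 35S promoter drives an acetolactate synthase coding sequence with a CaMV poly(A) signal. It was matched by homology to tobacco SURB and corresponds to the mALS marker; mutated ALS genes of this kind are generally used to confer resistance to sulfonylurea herbicides. Remnants of lacZα and lac promoter sequence are left over from the backbone.

According to the stated purpose, the plasmid provides both MpIGPDm and mALS as selectable markers. IGPD expression would be expected to restore histidine prototrophy in igpd mutants, giving an auxotrophic selection alongside the conventional mALS marker.
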