Features (pLannotate 1.2.2; 26 found; start..end, strand, type, name):
     54..78      -  misc_feature   RB T-DNA repeat: right border repeat from nopaline C58 T-DNA
    144..298     -  CDS            lacZα (fragment): LacZα fragment of β-galactosidase; lacZ fragment
    301..321     -  misc_feature   MCS (fragment): pUC18/19 multiple cloning site
    812..1153    +  promoter       CaMV 35S promoter: strong constitutive promoter from cauliflower mosaic virus
   1179..1203    +  protein_bind   attB1: mutant version of attB; recombination site for the Gateway® BP reaction BP Clonase™
   1584..2210    +  CDS            HISN5B (fragment): HIS5B_ARATH - Experimental evidence at protein level: Swiss-Prot protein existence level 1. From Arabidopsis thaliana (Mouse-ear cress).
   2215..2239    -  protein_bind   attB2: mutant version of attB; recombination site for the Gateway® BP reaction BP Clonase™
   2271..2523    +  terminator     NOS terminator: nopaline synthase terminator and poly(A) signal
   2578..2600    -  protein_bind   lac operator (fragment): The lac repressor binds to the lac operator to inhibit transcription in E. coli. This inhibition can be relieved by adding lactose or isopropyl-β-D-thiogalactopyranoside (IPTG). lac repressor encoded by lacI
   2604..2634    -  promoter       lac promoter: promoter for the E. coli lac operon
   2649..2670    -  protein_bind   CAP binding site: CAP binding activates transcription in the presence of cAMP. E. coli catabolite activator protein
   2755..2929    -  polyA_signal   CaMV poly(A) signal: cauliflower mosaic virus polyadenylation signal
   2939..4684    -  CDS            ALS SURB (fragment): ILVB2_TOBAC - Experimental evidence at protein level: Swiss-Prot protein existence level 1. From Nicotiana tabacum (Common tobacco).
   5018..5363    -  promoter       CaMV 35S promoter: strong constitutive promoter from cauliflower mosaic virus
   5020..5066    -  promoter       minimal CaMV 35S promoter: minimal 35S promoter from cauliflower mosaic virus
   5558..5582    -  misc_feature   LB T-DNA repeat: left border repeat from nopaline C58 T-DNA
   5841..5864    +  promoter       Pc promoter (fragment): intI1 (promoter lies within the coding sequence); class 1 integron promoter
   6040..6096    +  CDS            GmR (fragment): gentamycin acetyltransferase; aacC1; confers resistance to gentamycin
   6107..6894    +  CDS            SmR (fragment): aminoglycoside adenylyltransferase (Murphy, 1985); aadA; confers resistance to spectinomycin and streptomycin
   7140..7728    +  rep_origin     ori: high-copy-number ColE1/pMB1/pBR322/pUC origin of replication
   7914..8054    -  misc_feature   bom: basis of mobility region from pBR322
   8156..8195    -  CDS            rop (fragment): Rop protein, which maintains plasmids at low copy number; rop
   8398..8592    -  rep_origin     pVS1 oriV: origin of replication for the Pseudomonas plasmid pVS1 (Heeb et al., 2000)
   8658..9731    -  CDS            pVS1 RepA: replication protein from the Pseudomonas plasmid pVS1 (Heeb et al., 2000)
  10160..10789   -  CDS            pVS1 StaA: stability protein from the Pseudomonas plasmid pVS1 (Heeb et al., 2000)
  11349..11750   -  CDS            Y4CG_SINFN (fragment): Protein inferred from homology: Swiss-Prot protein existence level 3. From Sinorhizobium fredii (strain NBRC 101917 / NGR234).
>Addgene plasmid #188555 | pMpGWB303-MpIGPDm | addgene full sequence | sequence record 373574 | Addgene NGS Result
TTTCACGCCCTTTTAAATATCCGATTATTCTAATAAACGCTCTTTTCTCTTAGGTTTACCCGCCAATATA
TCCTGTCAAACACTGATAGTTTAAACTGAAGGCGGGAAACGACAATCTGATCCAAGCTCAAGCTGCTCTA
GCATTCGCCATTCAGGCTGCGCAACTGTTGGGAAGGGCGATCGGTGCGGGCCTCTTCGCTATTACGCCAG
CTGGCGAAAGGGGGATGTGCTGCAAGGCGATTAAGTTGGGTAACGCCAGGGTTTTCCCAGTCACGACGTT
GTAAAACGACGGCCAGTGCCAAGCTTGCATGCCTGCAGGTCCCCAGATTAGCCTTTTCAATTTCAGAAAG
AATGCTAACCCACAGATGGTTAGAGAGGCTTACGCAGCAGGTCTCATCAAGACGATCTACCCGAGCAATA
ATCTCCAGGAAATCAAATACCTTCCCAAGAAGGTTAAAGATGCAGTCAAAAGATTCAGGACTAACTGCAT
CAAGAACACAGAGAAAGATATATTTCTCAAGATCAGAAGTACTATTCCAGTATGGACGATTCAAGGCTTG
CTTCACAAACCAAGGCAAGTAATAGAGATTGGAGTCTCTAAAAAGGTAGTTCCCACTGAATCAAAGGCCA
TGGAGTCAAAGATTCAAATAGAGGACCTAACAGAACTCGCCGTAAAGACTGGCGAACAGTTCATACAGAG
TCTCTTACGACTCAATGACAAGAAGAAAATCTTCGTCAACATGGTGGAGCACGACACACTTGTCTACTCC
AAAAATATCAAAGATACAGTCTCAGAAGACCAAAGGGCAATTGAGACTTTTCAACAAAGGGTAATATCCG
GAAACCTCCTCGGATTCCATTGCCCAGCTATCTGTCACTTTATTGTGAAGATAGTGGAAAAGGAAGGTGG
CTCCTACAAATGCCATCATTGCGATAAAGGAAAGGCCATCGTTGAAGATGCCTCTGCCGACAGTGGTCCC
AAAGATGGACCCCCACCCACGAGGAGCATCGTGGAAAAAGAAGACGTTCCAACCACGTCTTCAAAGCAAG
TGGATTGATGTGATATCTCCACTGACGTAAGGGATGACGCACAATCCCACTATCCTTCGCAAGACCCTTC
CTCTATATAAGGAAGTTCATTTCATTTGGAGAGAACACGGGGGACTCTAGAGTTATCAACAAGTTTGTAC
AAAAAAGCAGGCTTCATGGCGTGGGTGGCAGCCACAACTGCTAACTGGTCTGCTGTTCGGCTGGCGAGTC
CAGCAGCTATAACTCAGTGTGGAAATGGCACGCCTGAACGGAGTACGAGGAATTCGAAAGGACTGGGCTG
GATCGGAGCAGCAGTCGGGCGATTATCCTTAGATTTGTTGACTCAGAGTCGTAAACAGAGTTCTGCGGCT
CGGGCAGCCGTCGGTGTAGGCCAAGCGAACGAGGAGTTTTATCCCGTGGGCGATTATTGTCCGCTTTACT
CCGAATTAAAATCAGTTGCTGTACCATCGTCTTCTCAGAGGGAAGGAAGAAGTTCGAGGAGGTTGGAAAC
TAGAATTAGTGCCACTTCTGTAGGTGGTGGCGTCATCGTAGAGCCCGCTAACACTCACACTACCGAACAA
GTGCTACCTAGAATTGGAAGTGTGTCTCGGGTGACGAAGGAAACTAGCGTGGAAGTAGAATTGAATCTGG
ACGGGACAGGAATCTGCGACTGTGACACCGGCATACCCTTTCTCGATCACATGCTAGATCAACTTGCGTC
GCATGGACTGTTAGATGTGACAGTGAAGGCAAAGGGCGACATTCACATTGATGATCATCACACGAACGAG
GACATTGGTTTGGCTGTCGGAACTGCATTACTCCAGGCCTTAGGAGATAGGAAGGGCATATATCGCTTTG
GGGATTTTTCGGCTCCACTTGATGAAGCTCTGATCCATGTTGTTTTGGATTTATCAGGAAGACCATTTTT
GGGGTATAATGTAGACATTCCCACTCAACGAGTTGGTACCTACGATACACAGTTGGTGGAGCATTTTTTC
CAATCGGTGGTGAACACGTCTGGAATGACCCTCCATATTCGCAAGCTTGCGGGAACCAATTCTCACCACA
TCATCGAGGCTACTTTCAAAGCTTTTGCCAGAGCTCTGCGACAGGCGCTTGAATATGATACGAGAAGAAA
GGGATCCGTTCCAAGCTCTAAGGGGGTCTTATCTCGCGCATGAGACCCAGCTTTCTTGTACAAAGTGGTT
GATAACAGCGCTTAGAGCTCGAATTTCCCCGATCGTTCAAACATTTGGCAATAAAGTTTCTTAAGATTGA
ATCCTGTTGCCGGTCTTGCGATGATTATCATATAATTTCTGTTGAATTACGTTAAGCATGTAATAATTAA
CATGTAATGCATGACGTTATTTATGAGATGGGTTTTTATGATTAGAGTCCCGCAATTATACATTTAATAC
GCGATAGAAAACAAAATATAGCGCGCAAACTAGGATAAATTATCGCGCGCGGTGTCATCTATGTTACTAG
ATCGGGAATTGGTTCCGGAACCAATTCGTAATCATGTCATAGCTGTTTCCTGTGTGAAATTGTTATCCGC
TCACAATTCCACACAACATACGAGCCGGAAGCATAAAGTGTAAAGCCTGGGGTGCCTAATGAGTGAGCTA
ACTCACATTAGGCTGAATTAGGCGCGCCTATTTCTGAATTCAACACATTGCGGACGTTTTTAATGTACTG
AATTAACGCCGAATTAATTCGGGGGATCTGGATTTTAGTACTGGATTTTGGTTTTAGGAATTAGAAATTT
TATTGATAGAAGTATTTTACAAATACAAATACATACTAAGGGTTTCTTATATGCTCAACACATGAGCGAA
ACCCTATAGGAACCCTAATTCCCTTATCTGGGAACTACTCACACATTATTATGGAGAAACTCGAGTTAGT
ATATAGTCCTTCCATCACCCTCTGTGATAATCTCCTTAAAACTTGCTCCCCCAGGAATCATAGGCAGAAC
GTGCTCCTGGTGGGGAACTATCACATCCAGTAAATAAGGACCGGGAGAATCTAGCATAGTTTGAATTGCT
GCTCTTAGTTCATCCTTCTTCACCACACGCGCATTTGGCACCTTGAAACCGTCTGCAACTGTACAGAAGT
CGGGGTAGATCTGCTCCTCGTGATCTGGATCACCTAAGTAAGTATGTGCTCTGTTGGCCTTGTAGAATCT
ATCCTCCAATTGTACGACCATTCCTAGATGTTGGTTGTTTAAGATCATGATCTTCACGGGTAACTTCTCC
ACAAAAATTGTAGCCAACTCCTGTACGTTCATCACAAAGCTACCATCGCCATCGATGTCGATCACAGGAA
TATCTGGTTGAGTTGCGGCAGCCCCCAAAGCAGAAGGAAGTCCGAATCCCATGGCTCCAAGACCTCCAGA
TGTCAACCAACGCCGCGGTTCGTTGTACTTGAACCACTGGGCTGCCCACATTTGATGTTGGCCAACACCA
GTAGATATGATGGCATTTCCACCAGTGAGTTCGTACAGCGTCTGTATGGCAGATTGAGGAGCAATGGCAT
CCTCGAATACGGGAAACTTCATTGGCCATTTCTGCTTTTGTTCTTCTAGTTCTGCCACCCAGTTGGAGAA
GTCGAAAGTCCTCTTTTGACTCTTCAAGAGGGCATTGATTTCACTTAGCGCAGGTTTCACATCAGCACAC
ATGGACACATGGGGCTGTTTGTTCTTTCCAATTTCAGCAGGGTCAATATCGATATGAACGATGCTGGACC
TGCTAGCAAAAGTCTCCAGTTTACCAGTCACTCGATCGTCGAAACGCACTCCAAATGCCAACAACAGATC
TGCTTGGTCCACGGCGTAGTTGGCGTAAACAGTTCCATGCATTCCAAGCATTTTCAAACTTAATGGATCA
GACTCGGGATACGCTCCCAAACCCATTAAAGTCGATGTGATAGGAATTCCGGTAAGCTCGACAAATTCCC
TCAACTCTTCGCTGGCGTGATTGCAACCTCCTCCAGAATACACTACAGGCTTCTTAGAACTAGAAATGAG
TCTTATAATCTGCTCGATTAACGTTGGTTCCGGTGGCCGAGGCAGTCGTTGTAAGTAGCCCTTCAGTTGC
ATTGGCTGAGACCAATCTGGAATAGCCATTTGCTGTTGCACGTCCTTGGGAATATCTACCAAGACTGGGC
CCGGCCTACCTGAAGCTGCCAAAAAGAAAGCCTCCCTGATTACGCGAGGGATGTCATCAATGTTCATAAC
AAGGTAATTGTGCTTGGTGATCGATCTCGTAACCTCCACAATTGGAGTTTCTTGAAAAGCATCGGTACCA
ATCATCCTACTGGATACTTGACCTGTAATGGCCACTAGTGGCACACTGTCCAAGAGGGCATCAGCGAGCC
CGGTAACAAGATTGGTCGCTCCAGGACCGGATGTGGCTATACAAACCCCTACTCGTCCAGACGATTTAGC
ATAACCTTCAGCAGCGAAAATCTCCCCCTGCTCGTGGCGACAGAGAATGTTGCGGATGCTGCTGGAACGT
GTAAGAGCCTGGTGAATCTCCATAGACGCTCCGCCGGGATAAGCGAACACCGTTCTAATCCCTTCTCGCT
CAAGAGCCTCCACCAAAATGTCGGCTCCTTTGCGGGGCTCGTCATCCTTGTAGCGAGACTGAAAGTCGGA
CGGGGTTGGTGCAACGAGTGACTTCCCGCTGCTAAGCCGTGGTCCACTCACATCGACTGCAGACTGGATC
TTCTCGCTAACAGCTTGGGCTTTCACTTCCAGTGAACGCTCAGTCTTCCGAGAGGTGTTGTATGCATGTC
CCCTCAGAGCGGCTCCCGAGAAGAAACCACTCCTCACCTTTAGCTCTTTAGCTCCCTTGCAACAAGACCT
TGCCGATGGCTGCACCTTCTCCAGGCTCGCTATGCTCAAAGGCACAGCTGCGCATCCACTAATTGACGCC
ATGCTCGAGAGAGATAGATTTGTAGAGAGAGACTGGTGATTTCAGCGTGTCCTCTCCAAATGAAATGAAC
TTCCTTATATAGAGGAAGGGTCTTGCGAAGGATAGTGGGATTGTGCGTCATCCCTTACGTCAGTGGAGAT
ATCACATCAATCCACTTGCTTTGAAGACGTGGTTGGAACGTCTTCTTTTTCCACGATGCTCCTCGTGGGT
GGGGGTCCATCTTTGGGACCACTGTCGGCAGAGGCATCTTGAACGATAGCCTTTCCTTTATCGCAATKAT
GGCATTTGTAGGTGCCACCTTCCTTTTCTACTGTCCTTTTGATGAAGTGACAGATAGCTGGGCAATGGAA
TCCGAGGAGGTTTCCCGATATTACCCTTTGTTGAAAAGTCTCAATAGCCCTTTGGTCTTCTGAGACTGTA
TCTTTGATATTCTTGGAGTAGACGAGAGTGTCGTGCTCCACCATGTTGGCAAGCTGCTCTAGCCAATACG
CAAACCGAATTCAGAAATAAATTCAGCCTAATTCGGCGTTAATTCAGTACATTAAAAACGTCCGCAATGT
GTTATTAAGTTGTCTAAGCGTCAATTTGTTTACACCACAATATATCCTGCCACCAGCCAGCCAACAGCTC
CCCGACCGGCAGCTCGGCACAAAATCACCACTCGATACAGGCAGCCCATCAGTCCGGGACGGCGTCAGCG
GGAGAGCCGTTGTAAGGCGGCAGACTTTGCTCATGTTACCGATGCTATTCGGAAGAACGGCAACTAAGCT
GCCGGGTTTGAAACACGGATGATCTCGCGGAGGGTAGCATGTTGATTGTAACGATGACAGAGCGTTGCTG
CCTGTGATCAATTCGGGCACGAACCCAGTGGACATAAGCCTGTTCGGTTCGTAAGCTGTAATGCAAGTAG
CGTATGCGCTCACGCAACTGGTCCAGAACCTTGACCGAACGCAGCGGTGGTAACGGCGCAGTGGCGGTTT
TCATGGCTTGTTATGACTGTTTTTTTGGGGTACAGTCTATGCCTCGGGCATCCAAGCAGCAAGCGCGTTA
CGCCGTGGGTCGATGTTTGATGTTATGGAGCAGCAACGATGTTACGCAGCAGGGCAGTCGCCCTAAAACA
AAGTTAAACATCATGGGGGAAGCGGTGATCGCCGAAGTATCGACTCAACTATCAGAGGTAGTTGGCGTCA
TCGAGCGCCATCTCGAACCGACGTTGCTGGCCGTACATTTGTACGGCTCCGCAGTGGATGGCGGCCTGAA
GCCACACAGTGATATTGATTTGCTGGTTACGGTGACCGTAAGGCTTGATGAAACAACGCGGCGAGCTTTG
ATCAACGACCTTTTGGAAACTTCGGCTTCCCCTGGAGAGAGCGAGATTCTCCGCGCTGTAGAAGTCACCA
TTGTTGTGCACGACGACATCATTCCGTGGCGTTATCCAGCTAAGCGCGAACTGCAATTTGGAGAATGGCA
GCGCAATGACATTCTTGCAGGTATCTTCGAGCCAGCCACGATCGACATTGATCTGGCTATCTTGCTGACA
AAAGCAAGAGAACATAGCGTTGCCTTGGTAGGTCCAGCGGCGGAGGAACTCTTTGATCCGGTTCCTGAAC
AGGATCTATTTGAGGCGCTAAATGAAACCTTAACGCTATGGAACTCGCCGCCCGACTGGGCTGGCGATGA
GCGAAATGTAGTGCTTACGTTGTCCCGCATTTGGTACAGCGCAGTAACCGGCAAAATCGCGCCGAAGGAT
GTCGCTGCCGACTGGGCAATGGAGCGCCTGCCGGCCCAGTATCAGCCCGTCATACTTGAAGCTAGACAGG
CTTATCTTGGACAAGAAGAAGATCGCTTGGCCTCGCGCGCAGATCAGTTGGAAGAATTTGTCCACTACGT
GAAAGGCGAGATCACCAAGGTAGTCGGCAAATAATGTCTAGCTAGAAATTCGTTCAAGCCGACGCCGCTT
CGCGGCGCGGCTTAACTCAAGCGTTAGATGCACTAAGCACATAATTGCTCACAGCCAAACTATCAGGTCA
AGTCTGCTTTTATTATTTTTAAGCGTGCATAATAAGCCCTACACAAATTGGGAGATATATCATGCATGAC
CAAAATCCCTTAACGTGAGTTTTCGTTCCACTGAGCGTCAGACCCCGTAGAAAAGATCAAAGGATCTTCT
TGAGATCCTTTTTTTCTGCGCGTAATCTGCTGCTTGCAAACAAAAAAACCACCGCTACCAGCGGTGGTTT
GTTTGCCGGATCAAGAGCTACCAACTCTTTTTCCGAAGGTAACTGGCTTCAGCAGAGCGCAGATACCAAA
TACTGTCCTTCTAGTGTAGCCGTAGTTAGGCCACCACTTCAAGAACTCTGTAGCACCGCCTACATACCTC
GCTCTGCTAATCCTGTTACCAGTGGCTGCTGCCAGTGGCGATAAGTCGTGTCTTACCGGGTTGGACTCAA
GACGATAGTTACCGGATAAGGCGCAGCGGTCGGGCTGAACGGGGGGTTCGTGCACACAGCCCAGCTTGGA
GCGAACGACCTACACCGAACTGAGATACCTACAGCGTGAGCTATGAGAAAGCGCCACGCTTCCCGAAGGG
AGAAAGGCGGACAGGTATCCGGTAAGCGGCAGGGTCGGAACAGGAGAGCGCACGAGGGAGCTTCCAGGGG
GAAACGCCTGGTATCTTTATAGTCCTGTCGGGTTTCGCCACCTCTGACTTGAGCGTCGATTTTTGTGATG
CTCGTCAGGGGGGCGGAGCCTATGGAAAAACGCCAGCAACGCGGCCTTTTTACGGTTCCTGGCCTTTTGC
TGGCCTTTTGCTCACATGTTCTTTCCTGCGTTATCCCCTGATTCTGTGGATAACCGTATTACCGCCTTTG
AGTGAGCTGATACCGCTCGCCGCAGCCGAACGACCGAGCGCAGCGAGTCAGTGAGCGAGGAAGCGGAAGA
GCGCCTGATGCGGTATTTTCTCCTTACGCATCTGTGCGGTATTTCACACCGCATATGGTGCACTCTCAGT
ACAATCTGCTCTGATGCCGCATAGTTAAGCCAGTATACACTCCGCTATCGCTACGTGACTGGGTCATGGC
TGCGCCCCGACACCCGCCAACACCCGCTGACGCGCCCTGACGGGCTTGTCTGCTCCCGGCATCCGCTTAC
AGACAAGCTGTGACCGTCTCCGGGAGCTGCATGTGTCAGAGGTTTTCACCGTCATCACCGAAACGCGCGA
GGCAGGGTGCCTTGATGTGGGCGCCGGCGGTCGAGTGGCGACGGCGCGGCTTGTCCGCGCCCTGGTAGAT
TGCCTGGCCGTAGGCCAGCCATTTTTGAGCGGCCAGCGGCCGCGATAGGCCGACGCGAAGCGGCGGGGCG
TAGGGAGCGCAGCGACCGAAGGGTAGGCGCTTTTTGCAGCTCTTCGGCTGTGCGCTGGCCAGACAGTTAT
GCACAGGCCAGGCGGGTTTTAAGAGTTTTAATAAGTTTTAAAGAGTTTTAGGCGGAAAAATCGCCTTTTT
TCTCTTTTATATCAGTCACTTACATGTGTGACCGGTTCCCAATGTACGGCTTTGGGTTCCCAATGTACGG
GTTCCGGTTCCCAATGTACGGCTTTGGGTTCCCAATGTACGTGCTATCCACAGGAAAGAGACCTTTTCGA
CCTTTTTCCCCTGCTAGGGCAATTTGCCCTAGCATCTGCTCCGTACATTAGGAACCGGCGGATGCTTCGC
CCTCGATCAGGTTGCGGTAGCGCATGACTAGGATCGGGCCAGCCTGCCCCGCCTCCTCCTTCAAATCGTA
CTCCGGCAGGTCATTTGACCCGATCAGCTTGCGCACGGTGAAACAGAACTTCTTGAACTCTCCGGCGCTG
CCACTGCGTTCGTAGATCGTCTTGAACAACCATCTGGCTTCTGCCTTGCCTGCGGCGCGGCGTGCCAGGC
GGTAGAGAAAACGGCCGATGCCGGGATCGATCAAAAAGTAATCGGGGTGAACCGTCAGCACGTCCGGGTT
CTTGCCTTCTGTGATCTCGCGGTACATCCAATCAGCTAGCTCGATCTCGATGTACTCCGGCCGCCCGGTT
TCGCTCTTTACGATCTTGTAGCGGCTAATCAAGGCTTCACCCTCGGATACCGTCACCAGGCGGCCGTTCT
TGGCCTTCTTCGTACGCTGCATGGCAACGTGCGTGGTGTTTAACCGAATGCAGGTTTCTACCAGGTCGTC
TTTCTGCTTTCCGCCATCGGCTCGCCGGCAGAACTTGAGTACGTCCGCAACGTGTGGACGGAACACGCGG
CCGGGCTTGTCTCCCTTCCCTTCCCGGTATCGGTTCATGGATTCGGTTAGATGGGAAACCGCCATCAGTA
CCAGGTCGTAATCCCACACACTGGCCATGCCGGCCGGCCCTGCGGAAACCTCTACGTGCCCGTCTGGAAG
CTCGTAGCGGATCACCTCGCCAGCTCGTCGGTCACGCTTCGACAGACGGAAAACGGCCACGTCCATGATG
CTGCGACTATCGCGGGTGCCCACGTCATAGAGCATCGGAACGAAAAAATCTGGTTGCTCGTCGCCCTTGG
GCGGCTTCCTAATCGACGGCGCACCGGCTGCCGGCGGTTGCCGGGATTCTTTGCGGATTCGATCAGCGGC
CGCTTGCCACGATTCACCGGGGCGTGCTTCTGCCTCGATGCGTTGCCGCTGGGCGGCCTGCGCGGCCTTC
AACTTCTCCACCAGGTCATCACCCAGCGCCGCGCCGATTTGTACCGGGCCGGATGGTTTGCGACCGCTCA
CGCCGATTCCTCGGGCTTGGGGGTTCCAGTGCCATTGCAGGGCCGGCAGACAACCCAGCCGCTTACGCCT
GGCCAACCGCCCGTTCCTCCACACATGGGGCATTCCACGGCGTCGGTGCCTGGTTGTTCTTGATTTTCCA
TGCCGCCTCCTTTAGCCGCTAAAATTCATCTACTCATTTATTCATTTGCTCATTTACTCTGGTAGCTGCG
CGATGTATTCAGATAGCAGCTCGGTAATGGTCTTGCCTTGGCGTACCGCGTACATCTTCAGCTTGGTGTG
ATCCTCCGCCGGCAACTGAAAGTTGACCCGCTTCATGGCTGGCGTGTCTGCCAGGCTGGCCAACGTTGCA
GCCTTGCTGCTGCGTGCGCTCGGACGGCCGGCACTTAGCGTGTTTGTGCTTTTGCTCATTTTCTCTTTAC
CTCATTAACTCAAATGAGTTTTGATTTAATTTCAGCGGCCAGCGCCTGGACCTCGCGGGCAGCGTCGCCC
TCGGGTTCTGATTCAAGAACGGTTGTGCCGGCGGCGGCAGTGCCTGGGTAGCTCACGCGCTGCGTGATAC
GGGACTCAAGAATGGGCAGCTCGTACCCGGCCAGCGCCTCGGCAACCTCACCGCCGATGCGCGTGCCTTT
GATCGCCCGCGACACGACAAAGGCCGCTTGTAGCCTTCCATCCGTGACCTCAATGCGCTGCTTAACCAGC
TCCACCAGGTCGGCGGTGGCCCATATGTCGTAAGGGCTTGGCTGCACCGGAATCAGCACGAAGTCGGCTG
CCTTGATCGCGGACACAGCCAAGTCCGCCGCCTGGGGCGCTCCGTCGATCACTACGAAGTCGCGCCGGCC
GATGGCCTTCACGTCGCGGTCAATCGTCGGGCGGTCGATGCCGACAACGGTTAGCGGTTGATCTTCCCGC
ACGGCCGCCCAATCGCGGGCACTGCCCTGGGGATCGGAATCGACTAACAGAACATCGGCCCCGGCGAGTT
GCAGGGCGCGGGCTAGATGGGTTGCGATGGTCGTCTTGCCTGACCCGCCTTTCTGGTTAAGTACAGCGAT
AACCTTCATGCGTTCCCCTTGCGTATTTGTTTATTTACTCATCGCATCATATACGCAGCGACCGCATGAC
GCAAGCTGTTTTACTCAAATACACATCACCTTTTTAGACGGCGGCGCTCGGTTTCTTCAGCGGCCAAGCT
GGCCGGCCAGGCCGCCAGCTTGGCATCAGACAAACCGGCCAGGATTTCATGCAGCCGCACGGTTGAGACG
TGCGCGGGCGGCTCGAACACGTACCCGGCCGCGATCATCTCCGCCTCGATCTCTTCGGTAATGAAAAACG
GTTCGTCCTGGCCGTCCTGGTGCGGTTTCATGCTTGTTCCTCTTGGCGTTCATTCTCGGCGGCCGCCAGG
GCGTCGGCCTCGGTCAATGCGTCCTCACGGAAGGCACCGCGCCGCCTGGCCTCGGTGGGCGTCACTTCCT
CGCTGCGCTCAAGTGCGCGGTACAGGGTCGAGCGATGCACGCCAAGCAGTGCAGCCGCCTCTTTCACGGT
GCGGCCTTCCTGGTCGATCAGCTCGCGGGCGTGCGCGATCTGTGCCGGGGTGAGGGTAGGGCGGGGGCCA
AACTTCACGCCTCGGGCCTTGGCGGCCTCGCGCCCGCTCCGGGTGCGGTCGATGATTAGGGAACGCTCGA
ACTCGGCAATGCCGGCGAACACGGTCAACACCATGCGGCCGGCCGGCGTGGTGGTGTCGGCCCACGGCTC
TGCCAGGCTACGCAGGCCCGCGCCGGCCTCCTGGATGCGCTCGGCAATGTCCAGTAGGTCGCGGGTGCTG
CGGGCCAGGCGGTCTAGCCTGGTCACTGTCACAACGTCGCCAGGGCGTAGGTGGTCAAGCATCCTGGCCA
GCTCCGGGCGGTCGCGCCTGGTGCCGGTGATCTTCTCGGAAAACAGCTTGGTGCAGCCGGCCGCGTGCAG
TTCGGCCCGTTGGTTGGTCAAGTCCTGGTCGTCGGTGCTGACGCGGGCATAGCCCAGCAGGCCAGCGGCG
GCGCTCTTGTTCATGGCGTAATGTCTCCGGTTCTAGTCGCAAGTATTCTACTTTATGCGACTAAAACACG
CGACAAGAAAACGCCAGGAAAAGGGCAGGGCGGCAGCCTGTCGCGTAACTTAGGACTTGTGCGACATGTC
GTTTTCAGAAGACGGCTGCACTGAACGTCAGAAGCCGACTGCACTATAGCAGCGGAGGGGTTGGATCAAA
GTACTTTGATCCCGAGGGGAACCCTGTGGTTGGCATGCACATACAAATGGACGAACGGATAAACCT
